>Addgene plasmid #89933 | pSUPER-retro-puro-shOrai1 | addgene full sequence | sequence record 178142 | Addgene NGS Result
GAACGCTGACGTCATCAACCCGCTCCAAGGAATCGCGGGCCCAGTGTCACTAGGCGGGAACACCCAGCGC
GCGTGCGCCCTGGCAGGAAGATGGCTGTGAGGGACAGGGGAGTGGCGCCCTGCAATATTTGCATGTCGCT
ATGTGTTCTGGGAAATCACCATAAACGTGAAATGTCTTTGGATTTGGGAATCTTATAAGTTCTGTATGAG
ACCACAGATCCCCTCACTGGTTAGCCATAAGATTCAAGAGATCTTATGGCTAACCAGTGATTTTTAAGCT
TATCGATACCGTCGACCTCGAGAGATCGATCTAATTCCGGCGCCTAGAGAAGGAGTGAGGGCTGGATAAA
GGGAGGATCGAGGCGGGGTCGAACGAGGAGGTTCAAGGGGGAGAGACGGGGCGGATGGAGGAAGAGGAGG
CGGAGGCTTAGGGTGTACAAAGGGCTTGACCCAGGGAGGGGGGTCAAAAGCCAAGGCTTCCCAGGTCACG
ATGTAGGGGACCTGGTCTGGGTGTCCATGCGGGCCAGGTGAAAAGACCTTGATCTTAACCTGGGTGATGA
GGTCTCGGTTAAAGGTGCCGTCTCGCGGCCATCCGACGTTAAAGGTTGGCCATTCTGCAGAGCAGAAGGT
AACCCAACGTCTCTTCTTGACATCTACCGACTGGTTGTGAGCGATCCGCTCGACATCTTTCCAGTGACCT
AAGGTCAAACTTAAGGGAGTGGTAACAGTCTGGCCCTAATTTTCAGACAAATACAGAAACACAGTCAGAC
AGAGACAACACAGAACGATGCTGCAGCGCTGCAGCAGACAAGACGCGCGGCTTCGGTTCCAAACCGAAAG
CAAAAATTCAGACGGAGGCGGGAACTGTTTTAGGTTCTCGTCTCCTACCAGAACCACATATCCTGACGGG
GTCGGATTCCACATCGACTCCCTTCCTCAGGTCGGGCCACAAAAACGGCCCCCAAAGTCCCTGGGACGTC
TCCCAGGGTTGCGGCCGGGTGTTCAGAACTCGTCAGTTCCACCACGGGTCCGCCAGATACAGAGCTAGTT
AGCTAACTAGTACAGACGCAGGCGCAAACATTAGATGCCGGCACAAACACGCACAAAGACAGAGACAGAC
ACGAAACGACCGCTGGCCAGCTTACCTCCCGGCGGGGGGGTCGGTGGTCCCTGGGCAGGGGTCTCCAAAT
CTCGGTGGAACCTCCAAATGAAAGACCCCCGAGGTGGGCAGTCAATCAATCTGAGGAGACCCTCCCAAGG
ATCAGCGAGTCCACGATTCGGATGCAAACAGCAAGAGGCTTTATTGGGAATACGGGTACCCGGGCGACGC
AGTCTATCGGAGGACTGGCGCGCCGAGTGAGGGGTTGTGGGCTCTTTTATTGAGCTCGGGGAGCAGAAGC
GCGCGAACAGAAGCGAGAAGCGAACTGATTGGTTAGTTCAAATAAGGCACAGGGTCATTTCAGGTCCTTG
GGGCACCCTGGAAACATCTGATGGTTCTCTAGAAACTGCTGAGGGCGGGACCGCATCTGGGGACCATCTG
TTCTTGGCCCTGAGCCGGGGCAGGAACTGCTTACCACAGATATCCTGTTTGGCCCATATTCTGCTGTCTC
TCTGTTCCTAACCTTGATCTGAACTTCTCTATTCTCAGTTATGTATTTTCCATGCCTTGCAAAATGGCGT
TACTTAAGCTAGCTTGCCAAACCTACAGGTGGGGTCTTTCATTCCCCCCTTTTTCTGGAGACTAAATAAA
ATCTTTTATTTTATCTATGGCTCGTACTCTATAGGCTTCAGCTGGTGATATTGTTGAGTCAAAACTAGAG
CCTGGACCACTGATATCCTGTCTTTAACAAATTGGACTAATCGCCTCTACGCCGGACGCATCGTGGCCGG
CATCACCGGCGCCACAGGTGCGGTTGCTGGCGCCTATATCGCCGACATCACCGATGGGGAAGATCGGGCT
CGCCACTTCGGGCTCATGAGCGCTTGTTTCGGCGTGGGTATGGTGGCAGGCCCCGTGGCCGGGGGACTGT
TGGGCGCCATCTCCTTGCATGCACCATTCCTTGCGCCGTCGTTTTACAACGTCGTGACTGGGAAAACCCT
GGCGTTACCCAACTTAATCGCCTTGCAGCACATCCCCCTTTCGCCAGCTGGCGTAATAGCGAAGAGGCCC
GCACCGATCGCCCTTCCCAACAGTTGCGCAGCCTGAATGGCGAATGGCGCCTGATGCGGTATTTTCTCCT
TACGCATCTGTGCGGTATTTCACACCGCATATGGTGCACTCTCAGTACAATCTGCTCTGATGCCGCATAG
TTAAGCCAGCCCCGACACCCGCCAACACCCGCTGACGCGCCCTGACGGGCTTGTCTGCTCCCGGCATCCG
CTTACAGACAAGCTGTGACCGTCTCCGGGAGCTGCATGTGTCAGAGGTTTTCACCGTCATCACCGAAACG
CGCGAGACGAAAGGGCCTCGTGATACGCCTATTTTTATAGGTTAATGTCATGATAATAATGGTTTCTTAG
ACGTCAGGTGGCACTTTTCGGGGAAATGTGCGCGGAACCCCTATTTGTTTATTTTTCTAAATACATTCAA
ATATGTATCCGCTCATGAGACAATAACCCTGATAAATGCTTCAATAATATTGAAAAAGGAAGAGTATGAG
TATTCAACATTTCCGTGTCGCCCTTATTCCCTTTTTTGCGGCATTTTGCCTTCCTGTTTTTGCTCACCCA
GAAACGCTGGTGAAAGTAAAAGATGCTGAAGATCAGTTGGGTGCACGAGTGGGTTACATCGAACTGGATC
TCAACAGCGGTAAGATCCTTGAGAGTTTTCGCCCCGAAGAACGTTTTCCAATGATGAGCACTTTTAAAGT
TCTGCTATGTGGCGCGGTATTATCCCGTATTGACGCCGGGCAAGAGCAACTCGGTCGCCGCATACACTAT
TCTCAGAATGACTTGGTTGAGTACTCACCAGTCACAGAAAAGCATCTTACGGATGGCATGACAGTAAGAG
AATTATGCAGTGCTGCCATAACCATGAGTGATAACACTGCGGCCAACTTACTTCTGACAACGATCGGAGG
ACCGAAGGAGCTAACCGCTTTTTTGCACAACATGGGGGATCATGTAACTCGCCTTGATCGTTGGGAACCG
GAGCTGAATGAAGCCATACCAAACGACGAGCGTGACACCACGATGCCTGTAGCAATGGCAACAACGTTGC
GCAAACTATTAACTGGCGAACTACTTACTCTAGCTTCCCGGCAACAATTAATAGACTGGATGGAGGCGGA
TAAAGTTGCAGGACCACTTCTGCGCTCGGCCCTTCCGGCTGGCTGGTTTATTGCTGATAAATCTGGAGCC
GGTGAGCGTGGGTCTCGCGGTATCATTGCAGCACTGGGGCCAGATGGTAAGCCCTCCCGTATCGTAGTTA
TCTACACGACGGGGAGTCAGGCAACTATGGATGAACGAAATAGACAGATCGCTGAGATAGGTGCCTCACT
GATTAAGCATTGGTAACTGTCAGACCAAGTTTACTCATATATACTTTAGATTGATTTAAAACTTCATTTT
TAATTTAAAAGGATCTAGGTGAAGATCCTTTTTGATAATCTCATGACCAAAATCCCTTAACGTGAGTTTT
CGTTCCACTGAGCGTCAGACCCCGTAGAAAAGATCAAAGGATCTTCTTGAGATCCTTTTTTTCTGCGCGT
AATCTGCTGCTTGCAAACAAAAAAACCACCGCTACCAGCGGTGGTTTGTTTGCCGGATCAAGAGCTACCA
ACTCTTTTTCCGAAGGTAACTGGCTTCAGCAGAGCGCAGATACCAAATACTGTTCTTCTAGTGTAGCCGT
AGTTAGGCCACCACTTCAAGAACTCTGTAGCACCGCCTACATACCTCGCTCTGCTAATCCTGTTACCAGT
GGCTGCTGCCAGTGGCGATAAGTCGTGTCTTACCGGGTTGGACTCAAGACGATAGTTACCGGATAAGGCG
CAGCGGTCGGGCTGAACGGGGGGTTCGTGCACACAGCCCAGCTTGGAGCGAACGACCTACACCGAACTGA
GATACCTACAGCGTGAGCTATGAGAAAGCGCCACGCTTCCCGAAGGGAGAAAGGCGGACAGGTATCCGGT
AAGCGGCAGGGTCGGAACAGGAGAGCGCACGAGGGAGCTTCCAGGGGGAAACGCCTGGTATCTTTATAGT
CCTGTCGGGTTTCGCCACCTCTGACTTGAGCGTCGATTTTTGTGATGCTCGTCAGGGGGGCGGAGCCTAT
GGAAAAACGCCAGCAACGCGGCCTTTTTACGGTTCCTGGCCTTTTGCTGGCCTTTTGCTCACATGTTCTT
TCCTGCGTTATCCCCTGATTCTGTGGATAACCGTATTACCGCCTTTGAGTGAGCTGATACCGCTCGCCGC
AGCCGAACGACCGAGCGCAGCGAGTCAGTGAGCGAGGAAGCGGAAGAGCGCCCAATACGCAAACCGCCTC
TCCCCGCGCGTTGGCCGATTCATTAATGCAGCTGGCACGACAGGTTTCCCGACTGGAAAGCGGGCAGTGA
GCGCAACGCAATTAATGTGAGTTAGCTCACTCATTAGGCACCCCAGGCTTTACACTTTATGCTTCCGGCT
CGTATGTTGTGTGGAATTGTGAGCGGATAACAATTTCACAATTCTCCCCAGCTCTTTCTGCGCTGTCCAT
AATGAACTATTTCAGGAGTATTGGAGTATGTGGATTCAAAACAGTGGCTAATTGAGTCAGGATTACTTAA
TATTCGACTCCTACCCTCAGAATGTTGTTCTCCAACTTCAAGAAACTGTTACCCATGAAAGACCCCCGCT
GACGGGTAGTCAATCACTCAGAGGAGACCCTCCCAAGGAACAGCGAGACCACAAGTCGGATGCAACTGCA
AGAGGGTTTATTGGATACACGGGTACCCGGGCGACGCAGTCTATCGGAGGACTGGCGCGCCGAGTGAGGG
GTTGTGGGCTCTTTTATTGAGCTCGGGGAGCAGAAGCGCGCGAACAGAAGCGAGAAGCGAACTGATTGGT
TAGTTCAAATAAGGCACAGGGTCATTTCAGGTCCTTGGGGCACCCTGGAAACATCTGATGGTTCTCTAGC
TTGCCAAACCTACAGGTGGGGTCTTTCATTCCCCCCTTTTTCTGGAGACTAAATAAAATCTTTTATTTTA
TCGATGCATGGGGTCGTGCGCTCCTTTCGGTCGGGCGCTGCGGGTCGTGGGGCGGGCGTCAGGCACCGGG
CTTGCGGGTCATGCACCAGGTGCGCGGTCCTTCGGGCACCTCGACGTCGGCGGTGACGGTGAAGCCGAGC
CGCTCGTAGAAGGGGAGGTTGCGGGGCGCGGAGGTCTCCAGGAAGGCGGGCACCCCGGCGCGCTCGGCCG
CCTCCACTCCGGGGAGCACGACGGCGCTGCCCAGACCCTTGCCCTGGTGGTCGGGCGAGACGCCGACGGT
GGCCAGGAACCACGCGGGCTCCTTGGGCCGGTGCGGCGCCAGGAGGCCTTCCATCTGTTGCTGCGCGGCC
AGCCGGGAACCGCTCAACTCGGCCATGCGCGGGCCGATCTCGGCGAACACCGCCCCCGCTTCGACGCTCT
CCGGCGTGGTCCAGACCGCCACCGCGGCGCCGTCGTCCGCGACCCACACCTTGCCGATGTCGAGCCCGAC
GCGCGTGAGGAAGAGTTCTTGCAGCTCGGTGACCCGCTCGATGTGGCGGTCCGGATCGACGGTGTGGCGC
GTGGCGGGGTAGTCGGCGAACGCGGCGGCGAGGGTGCGTACGGCCCTGGGGACGTCGTCGCGGGTGGCGA
GGCGCACCGTGGGCTTGTACTCGGTCATGGTAAGCTAGCTTGGGCTGCAGGTCGAAAGGCCCGGAGATGA
GGAAGAGGAGAACAGCGCGGCAGACGTGCGCTTTTGAAGCGTGCAGAATGCCGGGCCTCCGGAGGACCTT
CGGGCGCCCGCCCCGCCCCTGAGCCCGCCCCTGAGCCCGCCCCCGGACCCACCCCTTCCCAGCCTCTGAG
CCCAGAAAGCGAAGGAGCAAAGCTGCTATTGGCCGCTGCCCCAAAGGCCTACCCGCTTCCATTGCTCAGC
GGTGCTGTCCATCTGCACGAGACTAGTGAGACGTGCTACTTCCATTTGTCACGTCCTGCACGACGCGAGC
TGCGGGGCGGGGGGGAACTTCCTGACTAGGGGAGGAGTAGAAGGTGGCGCGAAGGGGCCACCAAAGAACG
GAGCCGGTTGGCGCCTACCGGTGGATGTGGAATGTGTGCGAGGCCAGAGGCCACTTGTGTAGCGCCAAGT
GCCCAGCGGGGCTGCTAAAGCGCATGCTCCAGACTGCCTTGGGAAAAGCGCCTCCCCTACCCGGTAGAAT
TC
Features (pLannotate 1.2.2; 21 found; start..end, strand, type, name):
      1..215     +  promoter       H1 promoter: human H1 RNA promoter
    276..302     +  misc_feature   MCS (fragment): pBluescript multiple cloning site
    319..735     -  CDS            gag (truncated): truncated Moloney murine leukemia virus (MMLV) gag gene lacking the start codon
    802..1143    -  misc_feature   MESV Ψ: packaging signal of murine embryonic stem cell virus
   1207..1723    -  LTR            5' LTR: 5' long terminal repeat from murine embryonic stem cell virus
   1765..1863    -  CDS            env (fragment): murine leukemia virus gPr80 envelope polyprotein precursor; env; proteolytically cleaved into gp70SU and p15TM subunits
   1864..2065    +  CDS            TcR (fragment): tetracycline efflux protein; tet; confers resistance to tetracycline
   2065..2214    +  CDS            lacZα (fragment): LacZα fragment of β-galactosidase; lacZ fragment
   2220..2319    -  misc_feature   bom (fragment): basis of mobility region from pBR322
   2421..2456    -  CDS            rop (fragment): Rop protein, which maintains plasmids at low copy number; rop
   2551..2655    +  promoter       AmpR promoter: bla
   2656..3516    +  CDS            AmpR: β-lactamase; bla; confers resistance to ampicillin, carbenicillin, and related antibiotics
   3687..4275    +  rep_origin     ori: high-copy-number ColE1/pMB1/pBR322/pUC origin of replication
   4458..4550    +  CDS            lacI (fragment): lac repressor; lacI; The lac repressor binds to the lac operator to inhibit transcription in E. coli. This inhibition can be relieved by adding lactose or isopropyl-β-D-thiogalactopyranoside (IPTG).
   4563..4584    +  protein_bind   CAP binding site: CAP binding activates transcription in the presence of cAMP. E. coli catabolite activator protein
   4599..4629    +  promoter       lac promoter: promoter for the E. coli lac operon
   4637..4653    +  protein_bind   lac operator: The lac repressor binds to the lac operator to inhibit transcription in E. coli. This inhibition can be relieved by adding lactose or isopropyl-β-D-thiogalactopyranoside (IPTG). lac repressor encoded by lacI
   4815..5109    -  LTR            3' LTR (ΔU3) (fragment): self-inactivating 3' long terminal repeat (LTR) from Moloney murine leukemia virus
   5106..5140    -  LTR            3' LTR (ΔU3) (fragment): self-inactivating 3' long terminal repeat (LTR) from Moloney murine leukemia virus
   5239..5838    -  CDS            PuroR: puromycin N-acetyltransferase; pac from Streptomyces alboniger; confers resistance to puromycin
   5863..6362    -  promoter       PGK promoter: mouse phosphoglycerate kinase 1 promoter
