[The description below was written by a language model from this plasmid's Addgene catalogue record and pLannotate feature annotations shown in this document.]
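Description:
pSUPER-retro-puro-shOrai1 is a retroviral shRNA vector built on the pSUPER-puro backbone and designed to knock down human ORAI1, the gene for the pore-forming subunit of the store-operated (CRAC) calcium channel. It is maintained in E. coli through a high-copy ColE1/pUC-type origin and a β-lactamase gene conferring ampicillin resistance. The annotation also picks up short remnants of older cloning vectors (fragments of lacZα, lacI, rop, bom and a tetracycline-resistance gene, plus the lac promoter and operator), which appear to be non-functional backbone leftovers.

The proviral region is bounded by a murine embryonic stem cell virus 5' LTR and a U3-deleted, self-inactivating Moloney murine leukemia virus 3' LTR. Downstream of the 5' LTR lie the MESV Ψ packaging signal and a truncated gag segment lacking its start codon, which together allow the genomic RNA to be packaged when viral proteins are supplied in trans by a packaging cell line. Within the provirus, a human H1 RNA polymerase III promoter sits beside a multiple-cloning-site fragment, where the hairpin would be expected, although the shRNA itself is not annotated in the feature table. This promoter is annotated on the opposite strand from the viral elements. A separate cassette in which the mouse PGK promoter drives puromycin N-acetyltransferase permits selection of stably transduced mammalian cells.

The catalogue lists the vector as about 4.4 kb, whereas the sequenced record is 6,372 nt, so the listed size is probably inaccurate. The plasmid is intended for stable Orai1 depletion in human cells, and the associated study concerns calcium signalling in invadopodium formation and melanoma invasion.
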