Addgene plasmid #89933: pSUPER-retro-puro-shOrai1
Purpose: Knockdown human Orai1 expression
Depositing lab: Shengyu Yang. Depositing organization: H. Lee Moffitt Cancer Center and Research Institute. Publication: STIM1- and Orai1-mediated Ca(2+) oscillation orchestrates invadopodium formation and melanoma invasion. Sun J, Lu F, He H, Shen J, Messina J, Mathew R, Wang D, Sarnaik AA, Chang WC, Kim M, Cheng H, Yang S. J Cell Biol. 2014 Nov 24;207(4):535-48. doi: 10.1083/jcb.201407082. Epub 2014 Nov 17. PubMed 25404747.
Backbone
  Vector backbone: pSUPER-puro
  Backbone manufacturer: oligoengine
  Backbone size w/o insert (bp): 4400
  Total vector size (bp): 4400
  Vector type: Retroviral
  Selectable markers: Puromycin
Growth in bacteria
  Bacterial resistance: Ampicillin, 100 μg/mL
  Growth temperature: 37°C
  Growth strain: NEB Stable
  Copy number: High Copy
Gene/Insert
  Gene/Insert name: Orai1 shRNA
  gRNA/shRNA sequence: TCACTGGTTAGCCATAAGA
  Species: H. sapiens (human)
  GenBank ID: NM_032790.3
  Entrez Gene: ORAI1 (a.k.a. CRACM1, IMD9, ORAT1, TAM2, TMEM142A)
Terms and licenses: Academic/Nonprofit Terms; Industry Terms: Not Available to Industry
How to cite: pSUPER-retro-puro-shOrai1 was a gift from Shengyu Yang (Addgene plasmid # 89933 ; http://n2t.net/addgene:89933 ; RRID:Addgene_89933)
